Addgene plasmid #87251: pFG4
Purpose: gene for resistance to hygromycin (Hyg) inserted next to the parS segments (INT). Also known as pANCH2-Hph
Depositing lab: Kerstin Bystricky. Depositing organization: CNRS, Delegation Midi Pyrenees. Publication: DNA dynamics during early double-strand break processing revealed by non-intrusive imaging of living cells. Saad H, Gallardo F, Dalvai M, Tanguy-le-Gac N, Lane D, Bystricky K. PLoS Genet. 2014 Mar 13;10(3):e1004187. doi: 10.1371/journal.pgen.1004187. eCollection 2014 Mar. PGENETICS-D-13-01770 PubMed 24625580.
Backbone
  Vector backbone: pAG32
  Vector type: Yeast Expression
Growth in bacteria
  Bacterial resistance: Ampicillin, 100 μg/mL
  Growth temperature: 37°C
  Growth strain: DH5alpha
  Copy number: Unknown
Gene/Insert
  Gene/Insert name: Hyg (alt name: resistance to hygromycin)
  Promoter: TEF
  Tag / fusion protein: parS segments (N terminal on insert)
  Cloning method: Unknown
  Sequencing primers: 5′ SP6
Terms and licenses: Academic/Nonprofit Terms; Industry Terms: Not Available to Industry
How to cite: pFG4 was a gift from Kerstin Bystricky (Addgene plasmid # 87251 ; http://n2t.net/addgene:87251 ; RRID:Addgene_87251)
