[The description below was written by a language model from this plasmid's Addgene catalogue record and pLannotate feature annotations shown in this document.]
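Description:
pFG4, also known as pANCH2-Hph, is a 5,296-nt plasmid built on the pAG32 backbone and catalogued as a yeast expression vector. It places a hygromycin-resistance gene next to a block of parS segments (referred to in the record as INT). In E. coli it is maintained through a high-copy ColE1/pUC-type origin and selected with ampicillin via the β-lactamase gene and its native promoter. No yeast replication origin or centromere is annotated, which is consistent with the construct serving as a cassette source or integrating template rather than an episome, although the record does not say so explicitly. Short fragments of lacI, rop and the bom region are backbone remnants with no evident function.

The annotated payload is the hphMX6 cassette, in which the hygromycin phosphotransferase gene is driven by the TEF promoter and closed by the Ashbya gossypii TEF terminator, giving hygromycin resistance in yeast. T7 and SP6 promoters flank the cloned region. The stretch of more than a kilobase between the marker and the SP6 promoter carries no annotation; this is a plausible location for the parS/INT element, but the feature table does not identify it, so its exact position and extent are not documented here. The catalogue lists the parS segments as an N-terminal "tag", but they are DNA-level binding sites rather than a protein fusion. parS sites are bacterial partition sequences bound by ParB proteins, and a fluorescent ParB fusion can mark a locus carrying them. The associated publication concerns non-intrusive live-cell imaging of DNA dynamics during early double-strand break processing, which suggests pFG4 is used to introduce a selectable parS tag at a chosen chromosomal site.
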