Features (pLannotate 1.2.2; 10 found; start..end, strand, type, name):
    340..393     +  CDS            lacI (fragment): lac repressor; lacI; The lac repressor binds to the lac operator to inhibit transcription in E. coli. This inhibition can be relieved by adding lactose or isopropyl-β-D-thiogalactopyranoside (IPTG).
    415..433     +  promoter       T7 promoter: promoter for bacteriophage T7 RNA polymerase
    541..738     -  terminator     TEF terminator: Ashbya gossypii TEF terminator
    541..2116    -  gene           hphMX6: yeast selectable marker conferring hygromycin resistance
   3365..3383    -  promoter       SP6 promoter: promoter for bacteriophage SP6 RNA polymerase
   3446..3497    -  misc_feature   bom (fragment): basis of mobility region from pBR322
   3599..3634    -  CDS            rop (fragment): Rop protein, which maintains plasmids at low copy number; rop
   3729..3833    +  promoter       AmpR promoter: bla
   3834..4694    +  CDS            AmpR: β-lactamase; bla; confers resistance to ampicillin, carbenicillin, and related antibiotics
   4865..157     +  rep_origin     ori (across the origin): high-copy-number ColE1/pMB1/pBR322/pUC origin of replication
>Addgene plasmid #87251 | pFG4 | addgene full sequence | sequence record 173633 | Addgene NGS Result
CAGGTATCCGGTAAGCGGCAGGGTCGGAACAGGAGAGCGCACGAGGGAGCTTCCAGGGGGAAACGCCTGG
TATCTTTATAGTCCTGTCGGGTTTCGCCACCTCTGACTTGAGCGTCGATTTTTGTGATGCTCGTCAGGGG
GGCGGAGCCTATGGAAAAACGCCAGCAACGCGGCCTTTTTACGGTTCCTGGCCTTTTGCTGGCCTTTTGC
TCACATGTTCTTTCCTGCGTTATCCCCTGATTCTGTGGATAACCGTATTACCGCCTTTGAGTGAGCTGAT
ACCGCTCGCCGCAGCCGAACGACCGAGCGCAGCGAGTCAGTGAGCGAGGAAGCGGAAGAGCGCCCAATAC
GCAAACCGCCTCTCCCCGCGCGTTGGCCGATTCATTAATGCAGGTTAACCTGGCTTATCGAAATTAATAC
GACTCACTATAGGGAGACCGGCAGATCCGCGGCCGCATAGGCCACTAGTGGATCTGATATCATCGATGAA
TTCGAGCTCGTTTTCGACACTGGATGGCGGCGTTAGTATCGAATCGACAGCAGTATAGCGACCAGCATTC
ACATACGATTGACGCATGATATTACTTTCTGCGCACTTAACTTCGCATCTGGGCAGATGATGTCGAGGCG
AAAAAAAATATAAATCACGCTAACATTTGATTAAAATAGAACAACTACAATATAAAAAAACTATACAAAT
GACAAGTTCTTGAAAACAAGAATCTTTTTATTGTCAGTACTGATTATTCCTTTGCCCTCGGACGAGTGCT
GGGGCGTCGGTTTCCACTATCGGCGAGTACTTCTACACAGCCATCGGTCCAGACGGCCGCGCTTCTGCGG
GCGATTTGTGTACGCCCGACAGTCCCGGCTCCGGATCGGACGATTGCGTCGCATCGACCCTGCGCCCAAG
CTGCATCATCGAAATTGCCGTCAACCAAGCTCTGATAGAGTTGGTCAAGACCAATGCGGAGCATATACGC
CCGGAGCCGCGGCGATCCTGCAAGCTCCGGATGCCTCCGCTCGAAGTAGCGCGTCTGCTGCTCCATACAA
GCCAACCACGGCCTCCAGAAGAAGATGTTGGCGACCTCGTATTGGGAATCCCCGAACATCGCCTCGCTCC
AGTCAATGACCGCTGTTATGCGGCCATTGTCCGTCAGGACATTGTTGGAGCCGAAATCCGCGTGCACGAG
GTGCCGGACTTCGGGGCAGTCCTCGGCCCAAAGCATCAGCTCATCGAGAGCCTGCGCGACGGACGCACTG
ACGGTGTCGTCCATCACAGTTTGCCAGTGATACACATGGGGATCAGCAATCGCGCATATGAAATCACGCC
ATGTAGTGTATTGACCGATTCCTTGCGGTCCGAATGGGCCGAACCCGCTCGTCTGGCTAAGATCGGCCGC
AGCGATCGCATCCATGGCCTCCGCGACCGGCTGCAGAACAGCGGGCAGTTCGGTTTCAGGCAGGTCTTGC
AACGTGACACCCTGTGCACGGCGGGAGATGCAATAGGTCAGGCTCTCGCTGAATTCCCCAATGTCAAGCA
CTTCCGGAATCGGGAGCGCGGCCGATGCAAAGTGCCGATAAACATAACGATCTTTGTAGAAACCATCGGC
GCAGCTATTTACCCGCAGGACATATCCACGCCCTCCTACATCGAAGCTGAAAGCACGAGATTCTTCGCCC
TCCGAGAGCTGCATCAGGTCGGAGACGCTGTCGAACTTTTCGATCAGAAACTTCTCGACAGACGTCGCGG
TGAGTTCAGGCTTTTTACCCATGGTTGTTTATGTTCGGATGTGATGTGAGAACTGTATCCTAGCAAGATT
TTAAAAGGAAGTATATGAAAGAAGAACCTCAGTGGCAAATCCTAACCTTTTATATTTCTCTACAGGGGCG
CGGCGTGGGGACAATTCAACGCGTCTGTGAGGGGAGCGTTTCCCTGCTCGCAGGTCCGCAGCGAGGAGCC
GTAATTTTTGCTTCGCGCCGTGCGGCCATCAAAATGTATGGATGCAAATGATTATACATGGGGATGTATG
GGCTAAATGTACGGGCGACAGTCACATCATGCCCCTGAGCTGCGCACGTCAAGACTGTCAAGGAGGGTAT
TCTGGGCCTCCATGTCGCTGGCCGGGTGACCCGGCGGGGACGAGGCAAGCTAAACAGATCTGGCGCGCCT
TAATTAACCCAAATCCGGGGCGCTGAGACCCCGGTAACGAGGAAGAGCCGGTTGTCACGTGACAAGTCGC
CGGATATCGATTCCTCCGAGTGCTACGTCGAGCGAAAGTTTTCGATTGCGACCTGGAGCGCGGGGTAATC
GCTTCACTCTAATTATCGATACACGGGCGCTAAATCGCGGACGTCTACCTGGGAAGATGAGTTGTCACGT
GACAAACAATCCCAAGGTGCTGTCTCGGATAGGGGATTTGTGGTCAGTTAAGAATAGTTGTTGCTGGTCG
ACGCTCGCGGCGTGGAGGCATATTGTCGGGGAAACGCACGAAGTTGATAGTTTTCGCCGAGGTGGTTTGT
CCGTGTGTCCATCGGTGAGTTGTCACGTGACAACAGGACGCGATGCCGGGAAGTTCAAGCGATGGCGACT
CTATGGCGAGGAGCGCCCCGTTGCTGTCGCAAAGAAACGGCTTGGGGCTGCGAAGGCCTTGGCACGATCG
GTTGCGCGGCCAAATTCCTGCCGGCGTGCGGACCCTCAAGGGCGGACGCAATGCTGCCGAGCTCTGTCGC
AAAGGCTGCATGGGGCTGTCATGATATGTCCCCATTTATAGGAGCGCGACCCTGCGTTTCCACGCGTGCC
GGCCGATAGGGTAGGTTGCTTCGTGGCCGCCAGCCGGTGCCTGCGCTGGTGGACTGTTGATGCCGGAGAT
AGCCGCAGGTATGAACTGCTACTGGCGCTGAATCCATACGTCAGAGGCATGTAACAACCCAAACGGGTCG
GATCGTGAAACATTTCCCGAAAATAAGCACTCGCCCGGAAATCCTTGTCGGGCAATGGTTTGCGCCATAT
TCTTCATGCTGTTTCACGCAAAACGGATGCTGCACCCTCGGGAAATAGGGGCGTATGAGTTTTCAACGCC
CGGGCATTGAAGATTGATACGGCTGCGGCTAGATTTGTTTTGATTGATATGTGATTTGTTGTTTTTGATA
CGTTTCGGCTGATTCTTCGCGGGATCCGCCGATGAGCCGGGAGGATCGGTGCTCTACCATTGAATTCCCT
TGAGCCTCCAATCGAGTACGGGGCGCACCGATATTTAGCGCCAGTTGTCACGTGACAACGCACACGTCGG
TCGCGCGATTCATGGAATGGTGGGATTCGGAGTAGATAGAAGTTGACGCCGGAAGCTTCAGCTGGCGGCC
GCGTTCTATAGTGTCACCTAAATCGTATGTGTATGATACATAAGGTTATGTATTAATTGTAGCCGCGTTC
TAACGACAATATGTCCATATGGTGCACTCTCAGTACAATCTGCTCTGATGCCGCATAGTTAAGCCAGCCC
CGACACCCGCCAACACCCGCTGACGCGCCCTGACGGGCTTGTCTGCTCCCGGCATCCGCTTACAGACAAG
CTGTGACCGTCTCCGGGAGCTGCATGTGTCAGAGGTTTTCACCGTCATCACCGAAACGCGCGAGACGAAA
GGGCCTCGTGATACGCCTATTTTTATAGGTTAATGTCATGATAATAATGGTTTCTTAGACGTCAGGTGGC
ACTTTTCGGGGAAATGTGCGCGGAACCCCTATTTGTTTATTTTTCTAAATACATTCAAATATGTATCCGC
TCATGAGACAATAACCCTGATAAATGCTTCAATAATATTGAAAAAGGAAGAGTATGAGTATTCAACATTT
CCGTGTCGCCCTTATTCCCTTTTTTGCGGCATTTTGCCTTCCTGTTTTTGCTCACCCAGAAACGCTGGTG
AAAGTAAAAGATGCTGAAGATCAGTTGGGTGCACGAGTGGGTTACATCGAACTGGATCTCAACAGCGGTA
AGATCCTTGAGAGTTTTCGCCCCGAAGAACGTTTTCCAATGATGAGCACTTTTAAAGTTCTGCTATGTGG
CGCGGTATTATCCCGTATTGACGCCGGGCAAGAGCAACTCGGTCGCCGCATACACTATTCTCAGAATGAC
TTGGTTGAGTACTCACCAGTCACAGAAAAGCATCTTACGGATGGCATGACAGTAAGAGAATTATGCAGTG
CTGCCATAACCATGAGTGATAACACTGCGGCCAACTTACTTCTGACAACGATCGGAGGACCGAAGGAGCT
AACCGCTTTTTTGCACAACATGGGGGATCATGTAACTCGCCTTGATCGTTGGGAACCGGAGCTGAATGAA
GCCATACCAAACGACGAGCGTGACACCACGATGCCTGTAGCAATGGCAACAACGTTGCGCAAACTATTAA
CTGGCGAACTACTTACTCTAGCTTCCCGGCAACAATTAATAGACTGGATGGAGGCGGATAAAGTTGCAGG
ACCACTTCTGCGCTCGGCCCTTCCGGCTGGCTGGTTTATTGCTGATAAATCTGGAGCCGGTGAGCGTGGG
TCTCGCGGTATCATTGCAGCACTGGGGCCAGATGGTAAGCCCTCCCGTATCGTAGTTATCTACACGACGG
GGAGTCAGGCAACTATGGATGAACGAAATAGACAGATCGCTGAGATAGGTGCCTCACTGATTAAGCATTG
GTAACTGTCAGACCAAGTTTACTCATATATACTTTAGATTGATTTAAAACTTCATTTTTAATTTAAAAGG
ATCTAGGTGAAGATCCTTTTTGATAATCTCATGACCAAAATCCCTTAACGTGAGTTTTCGTTCCACTGAG
CGTCAGACCCCGTAGAAAAGATCAAAGGATCTTCTTGAGATCCTTTTTTTCTGCGCGTAATCTGCTGCTT
GCAAACAAAAAAACCACCGCTACCAGCGGTGGTTTGTTTGCCGGATCAAGAGCTACCAACTCTTTTTCCG
AAGGTAACTGGCTTCAGCAGAGCGCAGATACCAAATACTGTTCTTCTAGTGTAGCCGTAGTTAGGCCACC
ACTTCAAGAACTCTGTAGCACCGCCTACATACCTCGCTCTGCTAATCCTGTTACCAGTGGCTGCTGCCAG
TGGCGATAAGTCGTGTCTTACCGGGTTGGACTCAAGACGATAGTTACCGGATAAGGCGCAGCGGTCGGGC
TGAACGGGGGGTTCGTGCACACAGCCCAGCTTGGAGCGAACGACCTACACCGAACTGAGATACCTACAGC
GTGAGCTATGAGAAAGCGCCACGCTTCCCGAAGGGAGAAAGGCGGA
